>Addgene plasmid #248194 | FUGW-Arl13b-PR-EGFP-TurboID | addgene full sequence | sequence record 494577 | Addgene NGS Result
GTCGACGGATCGGGAGATCTCCCGATCCCCTATGGTGCACTCTCAGTACAATCTGCTCTGATGCCGCATA
GTTAAGCCAGTATCTGCTCCCTGCTTGTGTGTTGGAGGTCGCTGAGTAGTGCGCGAGCAAAATTTAAGCT
ACAACAAGGCAAGGCTTGACCGACAATTGCATGAAGAATCTGCTTAGGGTTAGGCGTTTTGCGCTGCTTC
GCGATGTACGGGCCAGATATACGCGTTGACATTGATTATTGACTAGTTATTAATAGTAATCAATTACGGG
GTCATTAGTTCATAGCCCATATATGGAGTTCCGCGTTACATAACTTACGGTAAATGGCCCGCCTGGCTGA
CCGCCCAACGACCCCCGCCCATTGACGTCAATAATGACGTATGTTCCCATAGTAACGCCAATAGGGACTT
TCCATTGACGTCAATGGGTGGAGTATTTACGGTAAACTGCCCACTTGGCAGTACATCAAGTGTATCATAT
GCCAAGTACGCCCCCTATTGACGTCAATGACGGTAAATGGCCCGCCTGGCATTATGCCCAGTACATGACC
TTATGGGACTTTCCTACTTGGCAGTACATCTACGTATTAGTCATCGCTATTACCATGGTGATGCGGTTTT
GGCAGTACATCAATGGGCGTGGATAGCGGTTTGACTCACGGGGATTTCCAAGTCTCCACCCCATTGACGT
CAATGGGAGTTTGTTTTGGCACCAAAATCAACGGGACTTTCCAAAATGTCGTAACAACTCCGCCCCATTG
ACGCAAATGGGCGGTAGGCGTGTACGGTGGGAGGTCTATATAAGCAGCGCGTTTTGCCTGTACTGGGTCT
CTCTGGTTAGACCAGATCTGAGCCTGGGAGCTCTCTGGCTAACTAGGGAACCCACTGCTTAAGCCTCAAT
AAAGCTTGCCTTGAGTGCTTCAAGTAGTGTGTGCCCGTCTGTTGTGTGACTCTGGTAACTAGAGATCCCT
CAGACCCTTTTAGTCAGTGTGGAAAATCTCTAGCAGTGGCGCCCGAACAGGGACTTGAAAGCGAAAGGGA
AACCAGAGGAGCTCTCTCGACGCAGGACTCGGCTTGCTGAAGCGCGCACGGCAAGAGGCGAGGGGCGGCG
ACTGGTGAGTACGCCAAAAATTTTGACTAGCGGAGGCTAGAAGGAGAGAGATGGGTGCGAGAGCGTCAGT
ATTAAGCGGGGGAGAATTAGATCGCGATGGGAAAAAATTCGGTTAAGGCCAGGGGGAAAGAAAAAATATA
AATTAAAACATATAGTATGGGCAAGCAGGGAGCTAGAACGATTCGCAGTTAATCCTGGCCTGTTAGAAAC
ATCAGAAGGCTGTAGACAAATACTGGGACAGCTACAACCATCCCTTCAGACAGGATCAGAAGAACTTAGA
TCATTATATAATACAGTAGCAACCCTCTATTGTGTGCATCAAAGGATAGAGATAAAAGACACCAAGGAAG
CTTTAGACAAGATAGAGGAAGAGCAAAACAAAAGTAAGACCACCGCACAGCAAGCGGCCGCTGATCTTCA
GACCTGGAGGAGGAGATATGAGGGACAATTGGAGAAGTGAATTATATAAATATAAAGTAGTAAAAATTGA
ACCATTAGGAGTAGCACCCACCAAGGCAAAGAGAAGAGTGGTGCAGAGAGAAAAAAGAGCAGTGGGAATA
GGAGCTTTGTTCCTTGGGTTCTTGGGAGCAGCAGGAAGCACTATGGGCGCAGCGTCAATGACGCTGACGG
TACAGGCCAGACAATTATTGTCTGGTATAGTGCAGCAGCAGAACAATTTGCTGAGGGCTATTGAGGCGCA
ACAGCATCTGTTGCAACTCACAGTCTGGGGCATCAAGCAGCTCCAGGCAAGAATCCTGGCTGTGGAAAGA
TACCTAAAGGATCAACAGCTCCTGGGGATTTGGGGTTGCTCTGGAAAACTCATTTGCACCACTGCTGTGC
CTTGGAATGCTAGTTGGAGTAATAAATCTCTGGAACAGATTTGGAATCACACGACCTGGATGGAGTGGGA
CAGAGAAATTAACAATTACACAAGCTTAATACACTCCTTAATTGAAGAATCGCAAAACCAGCAAGAAAAG
AATGAACAAGAATTATTGGAATTAGATAAATGGGCAAGTTTGTGGAATTGGTTTAACATAACAAATTGGC
TGTGGTATATAAAATTATTCATAATGATAGTAGGAGGCTTGGTAGGTTTAAGAATAGTTTTTGCTGTACT
TTCTATAGTGAATAGAGTTAGGCAGGGATATTCACCATTATCGTTTCAGACCCACCTCCCAACCCCGAGG
GGACCCGACAGGCCCGAAGGAATAGAAGAAGAAGGTGGAGAGAGAGACAGAGACAGATCCATTCGATTAG
TGAACGGATCGGCACTGCGTGCGCCAATTCTGCAGACAAATGGCAGTATTCATCCACAATTTTAAAAGAA
AAGGGGGGATTGGGGGGTACAGTGCAGGGGAAAGAATAGTAGACATAATAGCAACAGACATACAAACTAA
AGAATTACAAAAACAAATTACAAAAATTCAAAATTTTCGGGTTTATTACAGGGACAGCAGAGATCCAGTT
TGGTTAATTAACCCGTGTCGGCTCCAGATCTGGCCTCCGCGCCGGGTTTTGGCGCCTCCCGCGGGCGCCC
CCCTCCTCACGGCGAGCGCTGCCACGTCAGACGAAGGGCGCAGCGAGCGTCCTGATCCTTCCGCCCGGAC
GCTCAGGACAGCGGCCCGCTGCTCATAAGACTCGGCCTTAGAACCCCAGTATCAGCAGAAGGACATTTTA
GGACGGGACTTGGGTGACTCTAGGGCACTGGTTTTCTTTCCAGAGAGCGGAACAGGCGAGGAAAAGTAGT
CCCTTCTCGGCGATTCTGCGGAGGGATCTCCGTGGGGCGGTGAACGCCGATGATTATATAAGGACGCGCC
GGGTGTGGCACAGCTAGTTCCGTCGCAGCCGGGATTTGGGTCGCGGTTCTTGTTTGTGGATCGCTGTGAT
CGTCACTTGGTGAGTAGCGGGCTGCTGGGCTGGCCGGGGCTTTCGTGGCCGCCGGGCCGCTCGGTGGGAC
GGAAGCGTGTGGAGAGACCGCCAAGGGCTGTAGTCTGGGTCCGCGAGCAAGGTTGCCCTGAACTGGGGGT
TGGGGGGAGCGCAGCAAAATGGCGGCTGTTCCCGAGTCTTGAATGGAAGACGCTTGTGAGGCGGGCTGTG
AGGTCGTTGAAACAAGGTGGGGGGCATGGTGGGCGGCAAGAACCCAAGGTCTTGAGGCCTTCGCTAATGC
GGGAAAGCTCTTATTCGGGTGAGATGGGCTGGGGCACCATCTGGGGACCCTGACGTGAAGTTTGTCACTG
ACTGGAGAACTCGGTTTGTCGTCTGTTGCGGGGGCGGCAGTTATGGCGGTGCCGTTGGGCAGTGCACCCG
TACCTTTGGGAGCGCGCGCCCTCGTCGTGTCGTGACGTCACCCGTTCTGTTGGCTTATAATGCAGGGTGG
GGCCACCTGCCGGTAGGTGTGCGGTAGGCTTTTCTCCGTCGCAGGACGCAGGGTTCGGGCCTAGGGTAGG
CTCTCCTGAATCGACAGGCGCCGGACCTCTGGTGAGGGGAGGGATAAGTGAGGCGTCAGTTTCTTTGGTC
GGTTTTATGTACCTATCTTCTTAAGTAGCTGAAGCTCCGGTTTTGAACTATGCGCTCGGGGTTGGCGAGT
GTGTTTTGTGAAGTTTTTTAGGCACCTTTTGAAATGTAATCATTTGGGTCAATATGTAATTTTCAGTGTT
AGACTAGTAAATTGTCCGCTAAATTCTGGCCGTTTTTGGCTTTTTTGTTAGACGAAGCTTGGGCTGCAGG
TCGACTCTAGAGGATCTGCCACCATGGTCAATACAGACGAGTCTACTCCAAAGAGTCCCACGCCTCCCCA
ACCTCCCCCTCCTGTTGGCTGGGGAACCCCCAAAGTCACTAGACTTCCAAAACTTGAGCCTCTTGGTGAA
ACACGTCACAATGATTTCTATGGGAAGCCGCTGCCTCCCCTGGCTGTGCGACAGAGACCTAACGGTGATG
CTCAGGACACGATCTCAGGATCCATGGTGAGCAAGGGCGAGGAGCTGTTCACCGGGGTGGTGCCCATCCT
GGTCGAGCTGGACGGCGACGTAAACGGCCACAAGTTCAGCGTGTCCGGCGAGGGCGAGGGCGATGCCACC
TACGGCAAGCTGACCCTGAAGTTCATCTGCACCACCGGCAAGCTGCCCGTGCCCTGGCCCACCCTCGTGA
CCACCCTGACCTACGGCGTGCAGTGCTTCAGCCGCTACCCCGACCACATGAAGCAGCACGACTTCTTCAA
GTCCGCCATGCCCGAAGGCTACGTCCAGGAGCGCACCATCTTCTTCAAGGACGACGGCAACTACAAGACC
CGCGCCGAGGTGAAGTTCGAGGGCGACACCCTGGTGAACCGCATCGAGCTGAAGGGCATCGACTTCAAGG
AGGACGGCAACATCCTGGGGCACAAGCTGGAGTACAACTACAACAGCCACAACGTCTATATCATGGCCGA
CAAGCAGAAGAACGGCATCAAGGTGAACTTCAAGATCCGCCACAACATCGAGGACGGCAGCGTGCAGCTC
GCCGACCACTACCAGCAGAACACCCCCATCGGCGACGGCCCCGTGCTGCTGCCCGACAACCACTACCTGA
GCACCCAGTCCGCCCTGAGCAAAGACCCCAACGAGAAGCGCGATCACATGGTCCTGCTGGAGTTCGTGAC
CGCCGCCGGGATCACTCTCGGCATGGACGAGCTGTACAAGGCTAGCAAAGACAATACTGTGCCTCTGAAG
CTGATCGCTCTCCTGGCTAATGGCGAGTTCCATAGTGGCGAACAGCTGGGAGAAACCCTGGGCATGTCCA
GGGCCGCTATCAACAAGCACATTCAGACTCTGCGCGACTGGGGCGTGGACGTGTTCACCGTGCCCGGAAA
GGGCTACTCTCTGCCCGAGCCTATCCCGCTGCTGAACGCTAAACAGATTCTGGGACAGCTGGACGGCGGG
AGCGTGGCAGTCCTGCCTGTGGTCGACTCCACCAATCAGTACCTGCTGGATCGAATCGGCGAGCTGAAGA
GTGGGGATGCTTGCATTGCAGAATATCAGCAGGCAGGGAGAGGAAGCAGAGGGAGGAAATGGTTCTCTCC
TTTTGGAGCTAACCTGTACCTGAGTATGTTTTGGCGCCTGAAGCGGGGACCAGCAGCAATCGGCCTGGGC
CCGGTCATCGGAATTGTCATGGCAGAAGCGCTGCGAAAGCTGGGAGCAGACAAGGTGCGAGTCAAATGGC
CCAATGACCTGTATCTGCAGGATAGAAAGCTGGCAGGCATCCTGGTGGAGCTGGCCGGAATAACAGGCGA
TGCTGCACAGATCGTCATTGGCGCCGGGATTAACGTGGCTATGAGGCGCGTGGAGGAAAGCGTGGTCAAT
CAGGGCTGGATCACACTGCAGGAAGCAGGGATTAACCTGGACAGGAATACTCTGGCCGCTACGCTGATCC
GAGAGCTGCGGGCAGCCCTGGAACTGTTCGAGCAGGAAGGCCTGGCTCCATATCTGCCACGGTGGGAGAA
GCTGGATAACTTCATCAATAGACCCGTGAAGCTGATCATTGGGGACAAAGAGATTTTCGGGATTAGCCGG
GGGATTGATAAACAGGGAGCCCTGCTGCTGGAACAGGACGGAGTTATCAAACCCTGGATGGGCGGAGAAA
TCAGTCTGCGGTCTGCCGAAAAGCTGCAGCTGCCTCCCCTGGAGCGCCTGACCCTGGACTAATAGCAATT
CGATATCAAGCTTATCGATAATCAACCTCTGGATTACAAAATTTGTGAAAGATTGACTGGTATTCTTAAC
TATGTTGCTCCTTTTACGCTATGTGGATACGCTGCTTTAATGCCTTTGTATCATGCTATTGCTTCCCGTA
TGGCTTTCATTTTCTCCTCCTTGTATAAATCCTGGTTGCTGTCTCTTTATGAGGAGTTGTGGCCCGTTGT
CAGGCAACGTGGCGTGGTGTGCACTGTGTTTGCTGACGCAACCCCCACTGGTTGGGGCATTGCCACCACC
TGTCAGCTCCTTTCCGGGACTTTCGCTTTCCCCCTCCCTATTGCCACGGCGGAACTCATCGCCGCCTGCC
TTGCCCGCTGCTGGACAGGGGCTCGGCTGTTGGGCACTGACAATTCCGTGGTGTTGTCGGGGAAATCATC
GTCCTTTCCTTGGCTGCTCGCCTGTGTTGCCACCTGGATTCTGCGCGGGACGTCCTTCTGCTACGTCCCT
TCGGCCCTCAATCCAGCGGACCTTCCTTCCCGCGGCCTGCTGCCGGCTCTGCGGCCTCTTCCGCGTCTTC
GCCTTCGCCCTCAGACGAGTCGGATCTCCCTTTGGGCCGCCTCCCCGCATCGATACCGTCGACCTCGAGA
CCTAGAAAAACATGGAGCAATCACAAGTAGCAATACAGCAGCTACCAATGCTGATTGTGCCTGGCTAGAA
GCACAAGAGGAGGAGGAGGTGGGTTTTCCAGTCACACCTCAGGTACCTTTAAGACCAATGACTTACAAGG
CAGCTGTAGATCTTAGCCACTTTTTAAAAGAAAAGGGGGGACTGGAAGGGCTAATTCACTCCCAACGAAG
ACAAGATATCCTTGATCTGTGGATCTACCACACACAAGGCTACTTCCCTGATTGGCAGAACTACACACCA
GGGCCAGGGATCAGATATCCACTGACCTTTGGATGGTGCTACAAGCTAGTACCAGTTGAGCAAGAGAAGG
TAGAAGAAGCCAATGAAGGAGAGAACACCCGCTTGTTACACCCTGTGAGCCTGCATGGGATGGATGACCC
GGAGAGAGAAGTATTAGAGTGGAGGTTTGACAGCCGCCTAGCATTTCATCACATGGCCCGAGAGCTGCAT
CCGGACTGTACTGGGTCTCTCTGGTTAGACCAGATCTGAGCCTGGGAGCTCTCTGGCTAACTAGGGAACC
CACTGCTTAAGCCTCAATAAAGCTTGCCTTGAGTGCTTCAAGTAGTGTGTGCCCGTCTGTTGTGTGACTC
TGGTAACTAGAGATCCCTCAGACCCTTTTAGTCAGTGTGGAAAATCTCTAGCAGGGCCCGTTTAAACCCG
CTGATCAGCCTCGACTGTGCCTTCTAGTTGCCAGCCATCTGTTGTTTGCCCCTCCCCCGTGCCTTCCTTG
ACCCTGGAAGGTGCCACTCCCACTGTCCTTTCCTAATAAAATGAGGAAATTGCATCGCATTGTCTGAGTA
GGTGTCATTCTATTCTGGGGGGTGGGGTGGGGCAGGACAGCAAGGGGGAGGATTGGGAAGACAATAGCAG
GCATGCTGGGGATGCGGTGGGCTCTATGGCTTCTGAGGCGGAAAGAACCAGCTGGGGCTCTAGGGGGTAT
CCCC
[124 nt withheld, positions 7425-7548]
C
[91 nt withheld, positions 7550-7640]
A
[49 nt withheld, positions 7642-7690]
CCTTTGACGTTGGAGTCCACGTTCTTT
[37 nt withheld, positions 7718-7754]
ACCCTATCTCGGTCTATTCTTTTGATTTATAAGGGATTTTGCCGATTTCGGCCTATTGGTTAAAAAATGA
GCTGATTTAACAAAAATTTAACGCGAATTAATTCTGTGGAATGTGTGTCAGTTAGGGTGTGGAAAGTCCC
CAGGCTCCCCAGCAGGCAGAAGTATGCAAAGCATGCATCTCAATTAGTCAGCAACCAGGTGTGGAAAGTC
CCCAGGCTCCCCAGCAGGCAGAAGTATGCAAAGCATGCATCTCAATTAGTCAGCAACCATAGTCCCGCCC
CTAACTCCGCCCATCCCGCCCCTAACTCCGCCCAGTTCCGCCCATTCTCCGCCCCATGGCTGACTAATTT
TTTTTATTTATGCAGAGGCCGAGGCCGCCTCTGCCTCTGAGCTATTCCAGAAGTAGTGAGGAGGCTTTTT
TGGAGGCCTAGGCTTTTGCAAAAAGCTCCCGGGAGCTTGTATATCCATTTTCGGATCTGATCAGCACGTG
TTGACAATTAATCATCGGCATAGTATATCGGCATAGTATAATACGACAAGGTGAGGAACTAAACCATGGC
CAAGTTGACCAGTGCCGTTCCGGTGCTCACCGCGCGCGACGTCGCCGGAGCGGTCGAGTTCTGGACCGAC
CGGCTCGGGTTCTCCCGGGACTTCGTGGAGGACGACTTCGCCGGTGTGGTCCGGGACGACGTGACCCTGT
TCATCAGCGCGGTCCAGGACCAGGTGGTGCCGGACAACACCCTGGCCTGGGTGTGGGTGCGCGGCCTGGA
CGAGCTGTACGCCGAGTGGTCGGAGGTCGTGTCCACGAACTTCCGGGACGCCTCCGGGCCGGCCATGACC
GAGATCGGCGAGCAGCCGTGGGGGCGGGAGTTCGCCCTGCGCGACCCGGCCGGCAACTGCGTGCACTTCG
TGGCCGAGGAGCAGGACTGACACGTGCTACGAGATTTCGATTCCACCGCCGCCTTCTATGAAAGGTTGGG
CTTCGGAATCGTTTTCCGGGACGCCGGCTGGATGATCCTCCAGCGCGGGGATCTCATGCTGGAGTTCTTC
GCCCACCCCAACTTGTTTATTGCAGCTTATAATGGTTACAAATAAAGCAATAGCATCACAAATTTCACAA
ATAAAGCATTTTTTTCACTGCATTCTAGTTGTGGTTTGTCCAAACTCATCAATGTATCTTATCATGTCTG
TATACCGTCGACCTCTAGCTAGAGCTTGGCGTAATCATGGTCATAGCTGTTTCCTGTGTGAAATTGTTAT
CCGCTCACAATTCCACACAACATACGAGCCGGAAGCATAAAGTGTAAAGCCTGGGGTGCCTAATGAGTGA
GCTAACTCACATTAATTGCGTTGCGCTCACTGCCCGCTTTCCAGTCGGGAAACCTGTCGTGCCAGCTGCA
TTAATGAATCGGCCAACGCGCGGGGAGAGGCGGTTTGCGTATTGGGCGCTCTTCCGCTTCCTCGCTCACT
GACTCGCTGCGCTCGGTCGTTCGGCTGCGGCGAGCGGTATCAGCTCACTCAAAGGCGGTAATACGGTTAT
CCACAGAATCAGGGGATAACGCAGGAAAGAACATGTGAGCAAAAGGCCAGCAAAAGGCCAGGAACCGTAA
AAAGGCCGCGTTGCTGGCGTTTTTCCATAGGCTCCGCCCCCCTGACGAGCATCACAAAAATCGACGCTCA
AGTCAGAGGTGGCGAAACCCGACAGGACTATAAAGATACCAGGCGTTTCCCCCTGGAAGCTCCCTCGTGC
GCTCTCCTGTTCCGACCCTGCCGCTTACCGGATACCTGTCCGCCTTTCTCCCTTCGGGAAGCGTGGCGCT
TTCTCATAGCTCACGCTGTAGGTATCTCAGTTCGGTGTAGGTCGTTCGCTCCAAGCTGGGCTGTGTGCAC
GAACCCCCCGTTCAGCCCGACCGCTGCGCCTTATCCGGTAACTATCGTCTTGAGTCCAACCCGGTAAGAC
ACGACTTATCGCCACTGGCAGCAGCCACTGGTAACAGGATTAGCAGAGCGAGGTATGTAGGCGGTGCTAC
AGAGTTCTTGAAGTGGTGGCCTAACTACGGCTACACTAGAAGAACAGTATTTGGTATCTGCGCTCTGCTG
AAGCCAGTTACCTTCGGAAAAAGAGTTGGTAGCTCTTGATCCGGCAAACAAACCACCGCTGGTAGCGGTG
GTTTTTTTGTTTGCAAGCAGCAGATTACGCGCAGAAAAAAAGGATCTCAAGAAGATCCTTTGATCTTTTC
TACGGGGTCTGACGCTCAGTGGAACGAAAACTCACGTTAAGGGATTTTGGTCATGAGATTATCAAAAAGG
ATCTTCACCTAGATCCTTTTAAATTAAAAATGAAGTTTTAAATCAATCTAAAGTATATATGAGTAAACTT
GGTCTGACAGTTACCAATGCTTAATCAGTGAGGCACCTATCTCAGCGATCTGTCTATTTCGTTCATCCAT
AGTTGCCTGACTCCCCGTCGTGTAGATAACTACGATACGGGAGGGCTTACCATCTGGCCCCAGTGCTGCA
ATGATACCGCGAGACCCACGCTCACCGGCTCCAGATTTATCAGCAATAAACCAGCCAGCCGGAAGGGCCG
AGCGCAGAAGTGGTCCTGCAACTTTATCCGCCTCCATCCAGTCTATTAATTGTTGCCGGGAAGCTAGAGT
AAGTAGTTCGCCAGTTAATAGTTTGCGCAACGTTGTTGCCATTGCTACAGGCATCGTGGTGTCACGCTCG
TCGTTTGGTATGGCTTCATTCAGCTCCGGTTCCCAACGATCAAGGCGAGTTACATGATCCCCCATGTTGT
GCAAAAAAGCGGTTAGCTCCTTCGGTCCTCCGATCGTTGTCAGAAGTAAGTTGGCCGCAGTGTTATCACT
CATGGTTATGGCAGCACTGCATAATTCTCTTACTGTCATGCCATCCGTAAGATGCTTTTCTGTGACTGGT
GAGTACTCAACCAAGTCATTCTGAGAATAGTGTATGCGGCGACCGAGTTGCTCTTGCCCGGCGTCAATAC
GGGATAATACCGCGCCACATAGCAGAACTTTAAAAGTGCTCATCATTGGAAAACGTTCTTCGGGGCGAAA
ACTCTCAAGGATCTTACCGCTGTTGAGATCCAGTTCGATGTAACCCACTCGTGCACCCAACTGATCTTCA
GCATCTTTTACTTTCACCAGCGTTTCTGGGTGAGCAAAAACAGGAAGGCAAAATGCCGCAAAAAAGGGAA
TAAGGGCGACACGGAAATGTTGAATACTCATACTCTTCCTTTTTCAATATTATTGAAGCATTTATCAGGG
TTATTGTCTCATGAGCGGATACATATTTGAATGTATTTAGAAAAATAAACAAATAGGGGTTCCGCGCACA
TTTCCCCGAAAAGTGCCACCTGAC
Features (pLannotate 1.2.2; 34 found; start..end, strand, type, name):
     31..83      -  misc_feature   bom (fragment): basis of mobility region from pBR322
    238..617     +  enhancer       CMV enhancer: human cytomegalovirus immediate early enhancer
    618..817     +  promoter       CMV promoter: human cytomegalovirus (CMV) immediate early promoter
    835..1015    +  LTR            5' LTR (truncated): truncated 5' long terminal repeat (LTR) from HIV-1
   1062..1187    +  misc_feature   HIV-1 Ψ: packaging signal of human immunodeficiency virus type 1
   1171..1534    +  CDS            HIV-1 gag (fragment): gag protein from human immunodeficiency virus 1; gag
   1680..1913    +  misc_feature   RRE: The Rev response element (RRE) of HIV-1 allows for Rev-dependent mRNA export from the nucleus to the cytoplasm.
   2290..2390    +  CDS            Rev (fragment): human immunodeficiency virus 1 (HIV-1) Rev protein; rev; enhances nuclear export of unspliced and incompletely spliced viral mRNAs
   2440..2557    +  misc_feature   cPPT/CTS: central polypurine tract and central termination sequence of HIV-1
   2622..3833    +  promoter       UbC promoter: human ubiquitin C promoter
   3844..3866    -  misc_feature   MCS (fragment): pUC18/19 multiple cloning site
   3877..4077    +  CDS            Arl13b (fragment): AR13B_MOUSE - Also known as Arl2l1. Experimental evidence at protein level: Swiss-Prot protein existence level 1. Cilium-specific protein required to control the microtubule- based, ciliary axoneme structure. May act by maintaining the association between IFT subcomplexes A and B. Binds GTP but is not able to hydrolyze it; the GTPase activity remains unclear. Required to pattern the neural tube. Involved in cerebral cortex development: required for the initial formation of a polarized radial glial scaffold, the first step in the construction of the cerebral cortex, by regulating ciliary signal
   4084..4800    +  CDS            EGFP: EGFP is a basic (constitutively fluorescent) green fluorescent protein published in 1996, derived from Aequorea victoria. It is reported to be a rapidly-maturing weak dimer with moderate acid sensitivity.
   4807..5763    +  CDS            TurboID: mutant of the E. coli biotin ligase BioID engineered for improved catalytic efficiency (Branon et al., 2018)
   5770..5796    +  CDS            NES: nuclear export signal from the HIV Rev protein (Fischer et al., 1995)
   5807..5830    +  misc_feature   MCS (fragment): pBluescript multiple cloning site
   5830..6418    +  misc_feature   WPRE: woodchuck hepatitis virus posttranscriptional regulatory element
   6355..6936    +  CDS            nef (fragment): NEF_HV1H2 - Experimental evidence at protein level: Swiss-Prot protein existence level 1. Extracellular Nef protein targets CD4(+) T-lymphocytes for apoptosis by interacting with CXCR4 surface receptors. From Human immunodeficiency virus type 1 group M subtype B (isolate HXB2) (HIV-1).
   6943..7123    +  LTR            5' LTR (truncated): truncated 5' long terminal repeat (LTR) from HIV-1
   7155..7379    +  polyA_signal   bGH poly(A) signal: bovine growth hormone polyadenylation signal
   7383..7404    +  promoter       SV40 promoter (fragment): SV40 enhancer and early promoter
   7425..7853    +  rep_origin     f1 ori (sequence partly withheld): f1 bacteriophage origin of replication; arrow indicates direction of (+) strand synthesis
   7867..8196    +  promoter       SV40 promoter: SV40 enhancer and early promoter
   8244..8291    +  promoter       EM7 promoter: synthetic bacterial promoter&nbsp
   8310..8684    +  CDS            BleoR: antibiotic-binding protein; Sh ble from Streptoalloteichus hindustanus; confers resistance to bleomycin, phleomycin, and Zeocin™
   8694..8819    +  CDS            ble (fragment): BLE_KLEPN - Experimental evidence at protein level: Swiss-Prot protein existence level 1. Binding protein with a strong affinity to the bleomycin family of antibiotics. Binds to CL990; an antimitotic-antibiotic compound. From Klebsiella pneumoniae.
   8814..8935    +  polyA_signal   SV40 poly(A) signal: SV40 polyadenylation signal
   9006..9028    -  protein_bind   lac operator (fragment): The lac repressor binds to the lac operator to inhibit transcription in E. coli. This inhibition can be relieved by adding lactose or isopropyl-β-D-thiogalactopyranoside (IPTG). lac repressor encoded by lacI
   9032..9062    -  promoter       lac promoter: promoter for the E. coli lac operon
   9077..9098    -  protein_bind   CAP binding site: CAP binding activates transcription in the presence of cAMP. E. coli catabolite activator protein
   9111..9203    -  CDS            lacI (fragment): lac repressor; lacI; The lac repressor binds to the lac operator to inhibit transcription in E. coli. This inhibition can be relieved by adding lactose or isopropyl-β-D-thiogalactopyranoside (IPTG).
   9386..9974    -  rep_origin     ori: high-copy-number ColE1/pMB1/pBR322/pUC origin of replication
  10145..11005   -  CDS            AmpR: β-lactamase; bla; confers resistance to ampicillin, carbenicillin, and related antibiotics
  11006..11110   -  promoter       AmpR promoter: bla
