[The description below was written by a language model from this plasmid's Addgene catalogue record and pLannotate feature annotations shown in this document.]
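Description:
FUGW-Arl13b-PR-EGFP-TurboID is a third-generation-style HIV-1 lentiviral transfer plasmid built on the FUGW backbone for expression in mammalian cells. It is propagated in E. coli through a high-copy ColE1/pUC origin with ampicillin selection (AmpR), and it also carries an f1 origin. Outside the proviral region sits an SV40/EM7-driven BleoR (Zeocin resistance) cassette, which would not be packaged into virus. Genomic RNA is transcribed from a CMV enhancer/promoter fused to a truncated 5' LTR. It contains the Ψ packaging signal with a partial gag sequence, the RRE for Rev-dependent export, the cPPT/CTS, a WPRE to boost transcript expression, and a truncated 3' LTR followed by a bGH polyadenylation signal.

The payload is driven by the human ubiquitin C promoter and encodes a short fragment of mouse Arl13b, truncated to only the C-terminal proline-rich domain. This fragment is fused in frame to EGFP and then to TurboID, the engineered promiscuous biotin ligase. The feature table also shows a Rev-derived nuclear export signal at the end of the fusion. The catalogue lists TurboID as N-terminal to the insert, but the annotated order is Arl13b fragment, EGFP, TurboID, NES. Full-length Arl13b is a cilium-specific protein, whereas the record describes this truncation as a non-cilium-targeting sequence that localizes to the cytosol. The fusion therefore gives a fluorescently trackable, cytosolic biotin ligase. This would suit use as a non-ciliary comparison in proximity-labelling experiments, although the record itself states only lentiviral expression of the cytosolic truncation. The sequenced record is slightly shorter than the listed total vector size.
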