Addgene plasmid #248194: FUGW-Arl13b-PR-EGFP-TurboID
Purpose: Lentiviral expression of truncated Arl13b containing the Proline-Rich domain at the C-terminus (cytosol localization)
Depositing lab: Xuecai Ge. Depositing organization: University of California, Merced. Publication: Numb positively regulates Hedgehog signaling at the ciliary pocket. Liu X, Yam PT, Schlienger S, Cai E, Zhang J, Chen WJ, Torres Gutierrez O, Jimenez Amilburu V, Ramamurthy V, Ting AY, Branon TC, Cayouette M, Gen R, Marks T, Kong JH, Charron F, Ge X. Nat Commun. 2024 Apr 25;15(1):3365. doi: 10.1038/s41467-024-47244-1. PubMed 38664376.
Backbone
  Vector backbone: FUGW
  Backbone size w/o insert (bp): 9225
  Total vector size (bp): 11151
  Vector type: Mammalian Expression, Lentiviral
Growth in bacteria
  Bacterial resistance: Ampicillin, 100 μg/mL
  Growth temperature: 37°C
  Growth strain: NEB Stable
  Copy number: Unknown
Gene/Insert
  Gene/Insert name: The Arl13b noncilium targeting sequence-EGFP-TurboID (alt name: Arl13b nonCTS- EGFP-TurboID)
  Species: M. musculus (mouse)
  Insert size (bp): 1926
  Mutation: Truncated to only contain the PR domain
  Entrez Gene: Arl13b (a.k.a. A530097K21Rik, A930014M17Rik, Arl2l1, C530009C10Rik, hnn)
  Promoter: hUBC
  Tag / fusion protein: EGFP (C terminal on insert); TurboID (N terminal on insert)
  Cloning method: Gibson Cloning
  Sequencing primers: 5′ tagtaaagcttctgcagg
Terms and licenses: Academic/Nonprofit Terms; Industry Terms: Not Available to Industry
How to cite: FUGW-Arl13b-PR-EGFP-TurboID was a gift from Xuecai Ge (Addgene plasmid # 248194 ; http://n2t.net/addgene:248194 ; RRID:Addgene_248194)
